>Addgene plasmid #223039 | rag2:YEATS4_CE_pISceI | addgene full sequence | sequence record 443736 | Addgene NGS Result
GCACTCGTGGTTACGGGTTTTTGTTTTGCACTCTTGCACACACATCTCTCGGCCTCCAAAACAAACACAC
AACTGCACGAGGGCTCGAAGCCCCCACCGAAAAACAAAAACATTATGCTAATGAGGAAGGCACAGCTGTT
CCCTTCTTCACTCTCTCTCTCGTTCTTTCAACAACAGTCGCCTAATTTCTCTCGTTCCTTTAAAGAGCCG
CCAAGCAGAAACAGTTAATGCAAATATAAGCCTGCGGGAAATAAGGAGAATTTTTACAAAATCCGAGCTT
CCCCTCCTGCCAAAATGTGATGTGTGACTCACGCATTCGATATTTGGTGTAATGAGAGTGAATCATTCTG
CTCCACACCGAACCCGATGCCACAGACCACTCAGATGCACACCGAGGAGACTATTTTAACAGCACATTAC
ATCCAGACTGTCACAGATGCATTACCAAGAGTGTGATTTCAGTGTCGAATGCAGGTCTTAAAGGAAAATC
TGTTGCGATTGCATGTGCGCTAACTAGACACGACCAACGAATGGGAACAATCTGTGAAATATTATACAAT
CACAGGCAATTAAAAGATGTTTAAAGTTCAATTTAGTTTTAATTAATATGTTATATAAAACTAATCTGTT
TTAAATGTATATTTATGATTTTAGCTTTAGCTAGCCTCTTGACCAGCAGCTGAAGTGTCCGGCAAGTACC
TAAAAGGGAGACCACATGGGAAAGCTAGGTTGCTCCCGGAAGAGGTGTTAGTAAACCAGCAGGTCTACCT
GTGGTCTGTGTGGGTCCTAATGCCCCAGTATAAACCAGCAGGTCAACCTGTGGTCTGTGTGGGTCCTAAT
GCCCCAGTATAAACCAGCAGGTCAACCTGTGGTCTGTGTGGGTCCTAATGCCCCAGTATATTGATGGAGA
CTCTATACTGCTCGGTGAGCTCCATCTTTCGGATAAGATGTTAAAACAAGGTCCCGACTCTCTGTGGTGG
TAAAAAATTCCCAGGATGTCCTTCCTACCCTGGCATCCTGGACAAATTTGCTCACTGTCCTCTGTCCATC
ATGGCCTCCTAACCATCCCCATATCATAATTGGCTTTATCACTCTAGCTGGGGCCGAAATCGCATACTTC
CATTTTATGAGGTACGCTAAAATCAGTATGCGAGCCAAGTAATATGTCCGAATACTTCCGGCGAGATTCT
AGAGTGTGCATTCGATGCACGCTACGCTATTCCATGATGCCCCGTGAGAGAATTCTTGAATCGGAGAGAA
GCAACGCAACTCATGCGGGTAGGTTACGTGACGATGACATATTGGCGGATGTAGTACGTCCAAGTTCCAT
TCATACTGCTCACATTCATATTTTATAGAATGTTCTTTTCCCACAGCCAAGTAGTAAGTTTAAATTCAAA
TACAGTACCTACTAAGTAGTAGTAGACGGTTTCGGACGCAGCCCCTGTCTCCTCTCCACCAATATACTGG
TGTGTAGTGTGCGGTCTGGTGCAATATGGCTGCCATCGCGTCATCCAGGTGGATGCTGCACACTGGTGGT
TGATGAGGAGATTTTGCCCAAAAAAGTGTTTTGAGTTTCCAGAAAAGCGCGATATAAATGTAAGGAATTA
TCATTAGCTTATTATAATGGAACTTTCTGGATAACTTGTGCCAGAGCTAGGGGCCATTAAAACTTTGCCC
TGGGGTACCTCAGGGAGCTGCAAGGAAGTGCTATAGGGCTAATGAAATGTTTGGGGGAAAAAAAAAAATT
TTATAAGTAAAAATAAAACTAAAATAATTAATAATTTCATTGTTGAAAATTATAGTAAAATTGATAAACA
AGATAAGCAGCATTAGTATAAAAAACTAAAAACAAACGTAATTTAAAATAATTAAATTGTTTTAAATAAA
TTATACAAAATAATGTTTACAACGACACGGTGGTGCAGTAGGTAGTGCTGTCGCCAGCAAAGCAAGAAGG
TCGCTGGTTCGAGCCTCAGCTGGATCACTTGATGTTTCTGTGTGGAGCATTCGCGTGCGTTTAACCCCAG
ATTAATAAAGAGACTAAGCCGAAAAGAAAATAAATGTATGAAAATGTTTACGTAAAATGTAAATAAATGC
ATGATTAATAAAATATATGAATTTTAAAGATTGAGGTAGAATTGTTTTATTATTCACACATTTGGTTATT
TTTAATCAGTGACAACTTGTGATGCTCTTTATATTGTTTATTACGCTACTTTGAATATTCAGTCTCAAAT
TGCATGTAAATACGACTTCAAAGCAGAATTAGTTTAATTTAATTGCCTGTAAACAGTGTTGTACTTTGAT
GGTGATTGTCTGATAATAATATGATTTCACTATTTAAAATTTGAAAAAAAAAAATCTGAAAAATACTCAC
CGGCCACTTTATTAGGTACACCTGTCTAACTGCTTGTTAACGTAAATTTCTAATCAGCCAATCACCAGGC
AGCAACTCAGTGCATTTAGGCATGTAGACATGGTCAAGACGATCTGCTGCAGTTCAAAGCGAGCATCAGA
ATGGAGAAGCAAGGTGATTTAAGTGACTTTAAACGTGACGTGTTTGTTGGTGCCAGACGGGCTGGTCTGA
GTATTTCAGAAACTGCTGATTTACTGGGGTTTTCACACACAAACATCTCTGGGGTTTACAGAGAATGGTC
CAAAAAAAGATAATATCCAGTGAGCGGCAGTTCTGTGGGGGCAAATGTCTTGTTGATGCCAGAGGTCAGA
GGAGAATGGCCTGACTGGTTCCAGCTGATAGAAAGGCAACAGTAATTCAAATAACCACTCGTTAGAACTG
AGGCATGCAGAAGAGCACCTTTGAACACAACATGTCGAACCTTGAGGCGGGTGGGCTACAGCAGCTCAAG
ACCACATCGGGTGCCACTCCTGTCAGCTAAGAACAGGAAACTGAGGCTACAATTCGCACAGGCTCAACAT
AAGTAGACAATAGAAGATTGAACATTATGTTGCCTGGTCAGATGGATACATTCTACCTTGTATCAACAGT
TCAGGCTGGTGATGGTGGTGTAATGGTGTGGGGGATATATTCTTGGCACACTTTGGGCCCATTAGTACCA
ATTAACCATCGTGTCAACGCCACAGCCTAACTGAGTATTGTTGCTGACCATGTTCATTTCTTTTTGACCA
CAGTGTACCCATCTTCTGATGGCTACTTCCTGCAGGATAATGCACCATGTCATAAAGCGTGAATGATCTC
AGACTGGTTTCTTGAACATGACAATGAGTTCACTGTGCTCGAATGACCTCCACAGTCACCAGATCTCAAT
CCAATAGAGCGCCTTTGGGGTGTGGTAGAATGGAAGATTCGCATCCTGGATGTGCAGCCGACAAATCTGC
ATGATGCTAGCATGTCAATATGGACCAAAATCTCTGAGGAATTTTCCAGTACCTGGTTGAAATGCAAAAG
GAAGGGAATCTATGCTAAGGCAAAAAGAGGTCCAACCCAGTACTAGTGGGGTGTACATAATAAAGTGGCC
GGTGAGTGTATATTGTTAAGGATATCTAGATAATCCAAATAATTTACAGCACTATTTAAAAAAAAAACTT
TATGTCACCAAGTCTGCATTTATTTGATCACAATTACAGTCGAAAAAGCAATATCGGGATACATTGTTTC
CATTTAAAATAACTATATTATATTTTAAATATTTTTGACAATGTTATTTCTTTAATGCCAAAGCTAAATT
GTATTCAATCTGAATTTTAGTGTCACATGATCCTTCAGAAAATATTAACACATTGCTAAAAATGTATATT
ATTATCAATTTGGATTTTTTTTTTTTTTTTGTATATTAACCTATGCTATTGGTTACTATACAAAAGTATT
ACTGTGAATATATGCATATACAGAACCGTATCAAGCGCGGGGGGTGGTTGGGTTATGTCCCCATTTGGAA
AGACCTGGAAACATTCATAATGACTAAAATTGCACGGAAAAATATAATATCTATGAGTATTGCTGATCAG
CAGCACAAAACCAGAACTCCATATTAATAAACAGCCAATGATGCAGTGAGTTTGTGCATGTTTTCATTCA
AACTCGTGTGATTGTGCTCAAACACCTGTTGTGAGCAGCAGTTGCAAACAGTAAACCTCAAGAGGAGCCA
GTCAACCTTCACAAACACTCAACCTCTGGCTCACTCACTAAACAATTCGCGTTAATATCTAAAATAAAAA
TTTCCAGCACCAAACAGCTCTCAGATTTCGGAGTACACTGACCAAGAGGTAAGAAGTAACGTTACATTAC
TAGGACGACTATTGTAAGACTAGATATGTAATATTTGGAAGCGTACGTGTTTTAAGTGACATATAGAGTA
GAGGAACTGATGGAAATACGATTTGCATAATGTAAAATGATATATATTAAAATATAGGCTACAGTAGGTA
ACGTGGTTTACATATAACGTTACTGTGTTAATGTAGTGCTCAGTTACTCGTGTTGACAGTTATTATTAGT
GCTTGCTAATTTGTTTGTTAATGCTTCTCTTGCGTATTTGATTACCTTCAGGCGAATCTAAAACATATCA
GATGTAGAAACGGCAGAAAAATGTTGAAGAAAATACGAGAATAGTAGCTTTTGGAGCACATAGAAAAGTA
CATCAGATAAAGCCTACCGTTTAAACGCAGACGCCGCTCTCGCACTGAATGCTGGGTACTGTAGTCCTTA
TATTGTATGCTTAATGTGCGTCTCAACGGGAAACTAGAGTTAGGAAAACTACAATTTCCTGTGGAAAATG
TTTCTGTTTTCGGGGAAACAGCGAAAGAAAGATATGGTTCCGCGTTTTTTTCTTACTTTGAATAATAAAA
TAAGACCTAACTACACACTTCGCTTACTCTTATGCTAATTTGAAGCACTAGCATTCTTTGATACAATGAT
AATCATTTAAACATCACAGTTATACTACAAATACTATGGTTAAACTATGTCTAGTGTAGTGTAACACTAT
GGTTGCCATTGTTATCTTTAAGTTTAAGTATTATCTGTGGTAAAGCCATGGTTGGTTTTTATAAGAGGTA
ATAAAATTAACATTGTACAATTAAATGACTATAAATTAATGTTTTTTTTTATTTTTTTTACACAGCTACC
TTCAAAAAGGGATCCGCCGCCACCATGTTCAAGAGAATGGCCGAATTTGGGCCTGACTCCGGCGGGAGAG
TAAAGGGTGTTACTATCGTTAAACCAATAGTTTACGGTAATGTTGCTCGGTATTTTGGAAAGAAAAGAGA
AGAAGATGGGCACACTCATCAGTGGACAGTATATGTGAAACCATATAGAAATGAGGATATGTCAGCATAT
GTGAAGAAAATCCAGTTTAAATTACATGAAAGCTATGGCAATCCTTTAAGAGTTGTTACTAAACCTCCAT
ATGAAATTACTGAAACAGGATGGGGTGAATTCGAAATAATCATCAAAATATTTTTCATTGACCCTAATGA
AAGACCTGTAACCCTGTATCATTTGCTAAAGCTGTTTCAATCAGACACCAATGCAATGCTGGGGAAAAAG
ACAGTGGTTTCAGAGTTCTATGATGAAATGATATTTCAAGACCCAACAGCAATGATGCAACAATTATTGA
CAACATCTCGTCAGCTAACATTAGGAGCCTATAAGCATGAAACAGAATTTGCAGAGCTTGAAGTGAAAAC
CAGAGAAAAATTAGAAGCTGCTAAGAAAAAAACAAGCTTTGAGATTGCAGAGCTTAAGGAGAGATTAAAA
GCAAGTCGTGAAACTATAAATTGTTTAAAAAATGAAATCAGAAAACTTGAAGAAGATGACCAAGCAAAAG
ACATATAAATCGATGATGATCCAGACATGATAAGATACATTGATGAGTTTGGACAAACCACAACTAGAAT
GCAGTGAAAAAAATGCTTTATTTGTGAAATTTGTGATGCTATTGCTTTATTTGTAACCATTATAAGCTGC
AATAAACAAGTTAACAACAACAATTCGATGATGATCCAGACATGATAAGATACATTGATGAGTTTGGACA
AACCACAACTAGAATGCAGTGAAAAAAATGCTTTATTTGTGAAATTTGTGATGCTATTGCTTTATTTGTA
ACCATTATAAGCTGCAATAAACAAGTTAACAACAACAATTGCATTCATTTTATGTTTCAGGTTCAGGGGG
AGGTGTGGGAGGTTTTTTAAAGCAAGTAAAACCTCTACAAATGTGGTATGGCTGATTATGATCCTCTAGA
TCAGATCTCTTGTTTATTGCAGCTTATAATGGTTACAAATAAAGCAATAGCATCACAAATTTCACAAATA
AAGCATTTTTTTCACTGCATTCTAGTTGTGGTTTGTCCAAACTCATCAATGTATCTTATCATGTCTGGAT
CTACGTAATACGACTCACTATAGTTCTAGAGGCTCGAGAGGGGCCGCTTTACTTGTACAGCTCGTCCATG
CCGAGAGTGATCCCGGCGGCGGTCACGAACTCCAGCAGGACCATGTGATCGCGCTTCTCGTTGGGGTCTT
TGCTCAGGGCGGACTGGGTGCTCAGGTAGTGGTTGTCGGGCAGCAGCACGGGGCCGTCGCCGATGGGGGT
GTTCTGCTGGTAGTGGTCGGCGAGCTGCACGCTGCCGTCCTCGATGTTGTGGCGGATCTTGAAGTTCACC
TTGATGCCGTTCTTCTGCTTGTCGGCCATGATATAGACGTTGTGGCTGTTGTAGTTGTACTCCAGCTTGT
GCCCCAGGATGTTGCCGTCCTCCTTGAAGTCGATGCCCTTCAGCTCGATGCGGTTCACCAGGGTGTCGCC
CTCGAACTTCACCTCGGCGCGGGTCTTGTAGTTGCCGTCGTCCTTGAAGAAGATGGTGCGCTCCTGGACG
TAGCCTTCGGGCATGGCGGACTTGAAGAAGTCGTGCTGCTTCATGTGGTCGGGGTAGCGGCTGAAGCACT
GCACGCCGTAGGTCAGGGTGGTCACGAGGGTGGGCCAGGGCACGGGCAGCTTGCCGGTGGTGCAGATGAA
CTTCAGGGTCAGCTTGCCGTAGGTGGCATCGCCCTCGCCCTCGCCGGACACGCTGAACTTGTGGCCGTTT
ACGTCGCCGTCCAGCTCGACCAGGATGGGCACCACCCCGGTGAACAGCTCTTCGCCCTTGCTCACCATGG
TCACTGTCTGCTTTGCTGTTGGTCTGGGCTCCTGGGTCACTGGCTTACTAATGGAGTCTTTATGTATGAG
GACTCTTATCAATTGTTCTTCTATAAAGGTCTGCAGTGTTTCTGTTCGTCCCCTACATGGACACCCAGAG
CCTCCTAAATACAGGAGCCCTGATAACTGCACAAGTGCTCAGATTCCAGCAGGGTGGAAATGAGATAAAG
TGTGCAGATGGGGAGGGGGACGTGAATGAGAGATTTGAGGGATGAAAAGGATGGATGAACGCATTGAAAA
TAGCCCCTTTCACAAAATAATACCAGTAAATTGTCATATAATTAATGACCAGACCTTTACCTGTAAATGA
TGTGATGTTCATATACAGAAGAATGCCAACAATTTACAGATGATTTTACAAATTCTTAATTTTCCTTTTC
TAAATGGATTTGTTCACACATTATCTCTTCAAAGCAATTGAATTTTCTGGAAAAGATTGGCTGTGTGTGT
AAAAGGTGCTACTGAGGAATTTAATGTGACATGGAATGAAGCAAACAGCAGCCTAAGACAGGATGGCAGG
AAAAATGTCACATGTTTAAAATAAGAGTGAAACCAACGACCTGGACTTATAGAGACTGTGTGTCCTTAGG
CAAAGCTCTTGTACAAACAGTGCTTGTGACTGTGAAATTCGGGGTTTGCCTGGATTGTGTTAAATGTGTG
CTTGGATGTATCATAAAAAAGAATCGGTTCTCTGTATTTGACATTTTCTGTAATTTATCTAAAGTTACAA
CTGGCTATGCCTGATTTTTATCACTATTGAATCAATCATTTTAAAGAATGTTAAGTCTGCTGATTTGGAG
AGCTCATTTACATTTATTTTGAATGTCTCTTATTTAACACAACTGATTTAAGCTTTAGATCTGCGAAGAT
ACGGCCACGGGTGCTCTTGATCCTGTGGCTGATTTTGGACTGTGCTGCTCGCAGCTGCTGATGAATCACA
TACTTCCTCCATTTTCTTCCACTGATTGACTGTTATAATTTCCCTAATTTCCAGGTCAAGGTGCTGTGCA
TTGTGGTAATAGATGTGACATGATTGCATTCATTTTATGTTTCAGGTTCAGGGGGAGGTGTGGGAGGTTT
TTTAAAGCAAGTAAAACCTCTACAAATGTGGTATGGCTGATTATGATCCTCTAGATCAGATCCACTAGTT
CTAGAGCGGCCATTACCCTGTTATCCCTAGGCCGCCACCGCGGTGGAGCTCCAATTCGCCCTATAGTGAG
TCGTATTACGCGCGCTCACTGGCCGTCGTTTTACAACGTCGTGACTGGGAAAACCCTGGCGTTACCCAAC
TTAATCGCCTTGCAGCACATCCCCCTTTCGCCAGCTGGCGTAATAGCGAAGAGGCCCGCACCGATCGCCC
TTCCCAACAGTTGCGCAGCCTGAATGGCGAATGGAAATTGTAAGCGTTAATATTTTGTTAAAATTCGCGT
TAAATTTTTGTTAAATCAGCTCATTTTTTAACCAATAGGCCGAAATCGGCAAAATCCCTTATAAATCAAA
AGAATAGACCGAGATAGGGT
[37 nt withheld, positions 8701-8737]
AAAGAACGTGGACTCCAACGTCAAAGG
[49 nt withheld, positions 8765-8813]
T
[91 nt withheld, positions 8815-8905]
G
[124 nt withheld, positions 8907-9030]
CAGGTGGCACTTTTCGGGGAAATGTGCGCGGAACCCCTATTTGTTTATTTTTCTAAATACATTCAAATAT
GTATCCGCTCATGAGACAATAACCCTGATAAATGCTTCAATAATATTGAAAAAGGAAGAGTATGAGTATT
CAACATTTCCGTGTCGCCCTTATTCCCTTTTTTGCGGCATTTTGCCTTCCTGTTTTTGCTCACCCAGAAA
CGCTGGTGAAAGTAAAAGATGCTGAAGATCAGTTGGGTGCACGAGTGGGTTACATCGAACTGGATCTCAA
CAGCGGTAAGATCCTTGAGAGTTTTCGCCCCGAAGAACGTTTTCCAATGATGAGCACTTTTAAAGTTCTG
CTATGTGGCGCGGTATTATCCCGTATTGACGCCGGGCAAGAGCAACTCGGTCGCCGCATACACTATTCTC
AGAATGACTTGGTTGAGTACTCACCAGTCACAGAAAAGCATCTTACGGATGGCATGACAGTAAGAGAATT
ATGCAGTGCTGCCATAACCATGAGTGATAACACTGCGGCCAACTTACTTCTGACAACGATCGGAGGACCG
AAGGAGCTAACCGCTTTTTTGCACAACATGGGGGATCATGTAACTCGCCTTGATCGTTGGGAACCGGAGC
TGAATGAAGCCATACCAAACGACGAGCGTGACACCACGATGCCTGTAGCAATGGCAACAACGTTGCGCAA
ACTATTAACTGGCGAACTACTTACTCTAGCTTCCCGGCAACAATTAATAGACTGGATGGAGGCGGATAAA
GTTGCAGGACCACTTCTGCGCTCGGCCCTTCCGGCTGGCTGGTTTATTGCTGATAAATCTGGAGCCGGTG
AGCGTGGGTCTCGCGGTATCATTGCAGCACTGGGGCCAGATGGTAAGCCCTCCCGTATCGTAGTTATCTA
CACGACGGGGAGTCAGGCAACTATGGATGAACGAAATAGACAGATCGCTGAGATAGGTGCCTCACTGATT
AAGCATTGGTAACTGTCAGACCAAGTTTACTCATATATACTTTAGATTGATTTAAAACTTCATTTTTAAT
TTAAAAGGATCTAGGTGAAGATCCTTTTTGATAATCTCATGACCAAAATCCCTTAACGTGAGTTTTCGTT
CCACTGAGCGTCAGACCCCGTAGAAAAGATCAAAGGATCTTCTTGAGATCCTTTTTTTCTGCGCGTAATC
TGCTGCTTGCAAACAAAAAAACCACCGCTACCAGCGGTGGTTTGTTTGCCGGATCAAGAGCTACCAACTC
TTTTTCCGAAGGTAACTGGCTTCAGCAGAGCGCAGATACCAAATACTGTTCTTCTAGTGTAGCCGTAGTT
AGGCCACCACTTCAAGAACTCTGTAGCACCGCCTACATACCTCGCTCTGCTAATCCTGTTACCAGTGGCT
GCTGCCAGTGGCGATAAGTCGTGTCTTACCGGGTTGGACTCAAGACGATAGTTACCGGATAAGGCGCAGC
GGTCGGGCTGAACGGGGGGTTCGTGCACACAGCCCAGCTTGGAGCGAACGACCTACACCGAACTGAGATA
CCTACAGCGTGAGCTATGAGAAAGCGCCACGCTTCCCGAAGGGAGAAAGGCGGACAGGTATCCGGTAAGC
GGCAGGGTCGGAACAGGAGAGCGCACGAGGGAGCTTCCAGGGGGAAACGCCTGGTATCTTTATAGTCCTG
TCGGGTTTCGCCACCTCTGACTTGAGCGTCGATTTTTGTGATGCTCGTCAGGGGGGCGGAGCCTATGGAA
AAACGCCAGCAACGCGGCCTTTTTACGGTTCCTGGCCTTTTGCTGGCCTTTTGCTCACATGTTCTTTCCT
GCGTTATCCCCTGATTCTGTGGATAACCGTATTACCGCCTTTGAGTGAGCTGATACCGCTCGCCGCAGCC
GAACGACCGAGCGCAGCGAGTCAGTGAGCGAGGAAGCGGAAGAGCGCCCAATACGCAAACCGCCTCTCCC
CGCGCGTTGGCCGATTCATTAATGCAGCTGGCACGACAGGTTTCCCGACTGGAAAGCGGGCAGTGAGCGC
AACGCAATTAATGTGAGTTAGCTCACTCATTAGGCACCCCAGGCTTTACACTTTATGCTTCCGGCTCGTA
TGTTGTGTGGAATTGTGAGCGGATAACAATTTCACACAGGAAACAGCTATGACCATGATTACGCCAAGCG
CGCAATTAACCCTCACTAAAGGGAACAAAAGCTGGGTACCGGGCCCCCCCTCGAATTACCCTGTTATCCC
TATCGAGCAAAATCAATCCTAATGTAAAATAGTATACGTTCATCATTATAATGCAAACACTGTAGAACTG
TTGTGTTGTGCCTTGCATTTCATTCTCAGTTTCTTATCGTCTGTCTCTTTTTACGACAGAGCTAGAAAAA
ACTAGCCTTCATTTGCCATCGCCGTATGCAAATCCACTCCAGAACTCAACAGGTTTGTTCTGCGGCGGGT
GTAAGTGTGAACACCGGCATGTAAGTGCGCTTGAGCAGGAGAATAAAGCGCTCAGAGACACCGGAGGAAT
CCTTTATTTTGCGTTGCGCCTCAGGGGATTCGCTGAGCCTTCTCTTCATGGCCCTGCTCTTCAGACACAG
GTGCTCCGCTGTTTGTGTTTTTCACTGTTCTTCAG
Features (pLannotate 1.2.2; 22 found; start..end, strand, type, name):
   5135..5815    +  CDS            YEATS4: YETS4_HUMAN - Also known as GAS41 From Homo sapiens (Human).
   5828..5962    -  polyA_signal   SV40 poly(A) signal: SV40 polyadenylation signal
   5983..6117    -  polyA_signal   SV40 poly(A) signal: SV40 polyadenylation signal
   6140..6223    -  CDS            large T antigen (fragment): large T antigen from SV40 (simian virus 40)
   6239..6371    +  polyA_signal   SV40 poly(A) signal: SV40 polyadenylation signal
   6376..6393    +  promoter       T7 promoter (fragment): promoter for bacteriophage T7 RNA polymerase
   6422..7138    -  CDS            EGFP: EGFP is a basic (constitutively fluorescent) green fluorescent protein published in 1996, derived from Aequorea victoria. It is reported to be a rapidly-maturing weak dimer with moderate acid sensitivity.
   8225..8308    -  CDS            large T antigen (fragment): large T antigen from SV40 (simian virus 40)
   8319..8341    -  misc_feature   MCS (fragment): pBluescript multiple cloning site
   8360..8381    -  misc_feature   MCS (fragment): pBluescript multiple cloning site
   8390..8408    -  promoter       T7 promoter: promoter for bacteriophage T7 RNA polymerase
   8416..8571    +  CDS            lacZα (fragment): LacZα fragment of β-galactosidase; lacZ fragment
   8602..9030    -  rep_origin     f1 ori (sequence partly withheld): f1 bacteriophage origin of replication; arrow indicates direction of (+) strand synthesis
   9057..9161    +  promoter       AmpR promoter: bla
   9162..10022   +  CDS            AmpR: β-lactamase; bla; confers resistance to ampicillin, carbenicillin, and related antibiotics
  10193..10781   +  rep_origin     ori: high-copy-number ColE1/pMB1/pBR322/pUC origin of replication
  10964..11056   +  CDS            lacI (fragment): lac repressor; lacI; The lac repressor binds to the lac operator to inhibit transcription in E. coli. This inhibition can be relieved by adding lactose or isopropyl-β-D-thiogalactopyranoside (IPTG).
  11069..11090   +  protein_bind   CAP binding site: CAP binding activates transcription in the presence of cAMP. E. coli catabolite activator protein
  11105..11135   +  promoter       lac promoter: promoter for the E. coli lac operon
  11139..11161   +  protein_bind   lac operator (fragment): The lac repressor binds to the lac operator to inhibit transcription in E. coli. This inhibition can be relieved by adding lactose or isopropyl-β-D-thiogalactopyranoside (IPTG). lac repressor encoded by lacI
  11204..11222   +  promoter       T3 promoter: promoter for bacteriophage T3 RNA polymerase
  11235..11254   -  misc_feature   MCS (fragment): pBluescript multiple cloning site
