[The description below was written by a language model from this plasmid's Addgene catalogue record and pLannotate feature annotations shown in this document.]
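Description:
rag2:YEATS4_CE_pISceI is a zebrafish transgenesis plasmid that expresses human YEATS4 (also known as GAS41) under a rag2 promoter, with the stated aim of driving the gene in the mesenchymal lineage of the fish. The bacterial portion looks like a pBluescript-type backbone. It carries a ColE1/pUC-family origin, an f1 origin, an ampicillin resistance gene with its own promoter, lac promoter/operator and lacZα remnants, and flanking T3 and T7 promoters with fragments of the multiple cloning site. Although the origin is annotated as a high-copy type, the catalogue lists the plasmid as low copy. The recorded backbone size (12.5 kb) plus insert also exceeds the 11,655 nt sequenced record, so the catalogue sizes should be treated as approximate.

The 681 bp YEATS4 coding sequence was cloned by restriction enzymes between BamHI and ClaI sites and is followed by SV40 polyadenylation signals. The roughly 5 kb upstream of the coding sequence carries no annotation; this is presumably where the rag2 regulatory sequence named in the catalogue lies, but the feature table does not identify it. A second, oppositely oriented cassette contains an EGFP coding sequence. About 1 kb of unannotated sequence sits on its promoter side, and SV40-derived sequence lies further out. The record does not state which promoter drives EGFP or what "CE" in the name means, though such a cassette could serve as a visible marker of transgene carriage. The "pISceI" in the name suggests a backbone designed for I-SceI meganuclease-assisted genomic integration after embryo injection, but no I-SceI sites are annotated. The associated work concerns oncogenic transformation, consistent with using the plasmid to test YEATS4 in zebrafish tumour models.
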