Addgene plasmid #223039: rag2:YEATS4_CE_pISceI
Purpose: Express YEATS4 gene in mesenchymal lineage of Zebrafish.
Depositing lab: Alejandro Gutierrez. Depositing organization: Boston Children's Hospital. Publication: A methyltransferase-independent role for METTL1 in tRNA aminoacylation and oncogenic transformation. Ali RH, Orellana EA, Lee SH, Chae YC, Chen Y, Clauwaert J, Kennedy AL, Gutierrez AE, Papke DJ, Valenzuela M, Silverman B, Falzetta A, Ficarro SB, Marto JA, Fletcher CDM, Perez-Atayde A, Alcindor T, Shimamura A, Prensner JR, Gregory RI, Gutierrez A. Mol Cell. 2025 Mar 6;85(5):948-961.e11. doi: 10.1016/j.molcel.2025.01.003. Epub 2025 Jan 31. PubMed 39892392.
Backbone
  Vector backbone: Rag2 plasmid
  Backbone size w/o insert (bp): 12500
  Vector type: Express the insert(gene) in mesenchymal lineage of Zebrafish.
Growth in bacteria
  Bacterial resistance: Ampicillin, 100 μg/mL
  Growth temperature: 37°C
  Growth strain: NEB Stable
  Copy number: Low Copy
Gene/Insert
  Gene/Insert name: YEATS4
  Species: H. sapiens (human)
  Insert size (bp): 681
  Entrez Gene: YEATS4 (a.k.a. 4930573H17Rik, B230215M10Rik, GAS41, NUBI-1, YAF9)
  Promoter: Rag2
  Cloning method: Restriction Enzyme; 5′ cloning site BamHi (unknown if destroyed); 3′ cloning site Clai (unknown if destroyed)
  Sequencing primers: 5′ CTGTGGTAAAGCCATGGTTG
Terms and licenses: Academic/Nonprofit Terms; Industry Terms: Not Available to Industry
How to cite: rag2:YEATS4_CE_pISceI was a gift from Alejandro Gutierrez (Addgene plasmid # 223039 ; http://n2t.net/addgene:223039 ; RRID:Addgene_223039)
